>Addgene plasmid #216994 | pET26b(modified)-S-Sm | addgene full sequence | sequence record 445879 | Addgene NGS Result
TTGGCGAATGGG
[124 nt withheld, positions 13-136]
C
[91 nt withheld, positions 138-228]
A
[49 nt withheld, positions 230-278]
CCTTTGACGTTGGAGTCCACGTTCTTT
[37 nt withheld, positions 306-342]
ACCCTATCTCGGTCTATTCTTTTGATTTATAAGGGATTTTGCCGATTTCGGCCTATTGGTTAAAAAATGA
GCTGATTTAACAAAAATTTAACGCGAATTTTAACAAAATATTAACGCTTACAATTTAGGTGGCACTTTTC
GGGGAAATGTGCGCGGAACCCCTATTTGTTTATTTTTCTAAATACATTCAAATATGTATCCGCTCATGAA
TTAATTCTTAGAAAAACTCATCGAGCATCAAATGAAACTGCAATTTATTCATATCAGGATTATCAATACC
ATATTTTTGAAAAAGCCGTTTCTGTAATGAAGGAGAAAACTCACCGAGGCAGTTCCATAGGATGGCAAGA
TCCTGGTATCGGTCTGCGATTCCGACTCGTCCAACATCAATACAACCTATTAATTTCCCCTCGTCAAAAA
TAAGGTTATCAAGTGAGAAATCACCATGAGTGACGACTGAATCCGGTGAGAATGGCAAAAGTTTATGCAT
TTCTTTCCAGACTTGTTCAACAGGCCAGCCATTACGCTCGTCATCAAAATCACTCGCATCAACCAAACCG
TTATTCATTCGTGATTGCGCCTGAGCGAGACGAAATACGCGATCGCTGTTAAAAGGACAATTACAAACAG
GAATCGAATGCAACCGGCGCAGGAACACTGCCAGCGCATCAACAATATTTTCACCTGAATCAGGATATTC
TTCTAATACCTGGAATGCTGTTTTCCCGGGGATCGCAGTGGTGAGTAACCATGCATCATCAGGAGTACGG
ATAAAATGCTTGATGGTCGGAAGAGGCATAAATTCCGTCAGCCAGTTTAGTCTGACCATCTCATCTGTAA
CATCATTGGCAACGCTACCTTTGCCATGTTTCAGAAACAACTCTGGCGCATCGGGCTTCCCATACAATCG
ATAGATTGTCGCACCTGATTGCCCGACATTATCGCGAGCCCATTTATACCCATATAAATCAGCATCCATG
TTGGAATTTAATCGCGGCCTAGAGCAAGACGTTTCCCGTTGAATATGGCTCATAACACCCCTTGTATTAC
TGTTTATGTAAGCAGACAGTTTTATTGTTCATGACCAAAATCCCTTAACGTGAGTTTTCGTTCCACTGAG
CGTCAGACCCCGTAGAAAAGATCAAAGGATCTTCTTGAGATCGTTTTGGTCTGCGCGTAATCTCTTGCTC
TGAAAACGAAAAAACCGACTTGCAGGGCGGTTTTTCGAAGGTTCTCTGAACTACCAACTCTTTGAACCGA
GGTAACTGGCTTGGAGGAGCGCAGTCACCAAAACTTGTCCTTTCAGTTTAGCCTTAACCGGCGCATGACT
TCAAGACTAACTCCTCTAAATCAATTACCAGTGGCTGCTGCCAGTGGTGCTTTTGCATGTCTTTCCGGGT
TGGACTCAAGACGATAGTTACCGGATAAGGCGCAGCGGTCGGACTGAACGGGGGGTTCGTGCATACAGTC
CAGCTTGGAGCGAACTGCCTACCCGGAACTGAGTGTCAGGCGTGGAATGAGACAAACGCGGCCATAACAG
CGGAATGACACCGGTAAACCGAAAGGCAGGAACAGGAGAGCGCACGAGGGAGCCGCCAGGGGGAAACGCC
TGGTATCTTTATAGTCCTGTCGGGTTTCGCCACCACTGATTTGAGCGTCAGATTTCGTGATGCTTGTCAG
GGGGGCGGAGCCTATGGAAAAACGTATGGAAAAACGCCAGCAACGCGGCCTTTTTACGGTTCCTGGCCTT
TTGCTGGCCTTTTGCTCACATGTTCTTTCCTGCGTTATCCCCTGATTCTGTGGATAACCGTATTACCGCC
TTTGAGTGAGCTGATACCGCTCGCCGCAGCCGAACGACCGAGCGCAGCGAGTCAGTGAGCGAGGAAGCGG
AAGAGCGCCTGATGCGGTATTTTCTCCTTACGCATCTGTGCGGTATTTCACACCGCAATGGTGCACTCTC
AGTACAATCTGCTCTGATGCCGCATAGTTAAGCCAGTATACACTCCGCTATCGCTACGTGACTGGGTCAT
GGCTGCGCCCCGACACCCGCCAACACCCGCTGACGCGCCCTGACGGGCTTGTCTGCTCCCGGCATCCGCT
TACAGACAAGCTGTGACCGTCTCCGGGAGCTGCATGTGTCAGAGGTTTTCACCGTCATCACCGAAACGCG
CGAGGCAGCTGCGGTAAAGCTCATCAGCGTGGTCGTGAAGCGATTCACAGATGTCTGCCTGTTCATCCGC
GTCCAGCTCGTTGAGTTTCTCCAGAAGCGTTAATGTCTGGCTTCTGATAAAGCGGGCCATGTTAAGGGCG
GTTTTTTCCTGTTTGGTCACTGATGCCTCCGTGTAAGGGGGATTTCTGTTCATGGGGGTAATGATACCGA
TGAAACGAGAGAGGATGCTCACGATACGGGTTACTGATGATGAACATGCCCGGTTACTGGAACGTTGTGA
GGGTAAACAACTGGCGGTATGGATGCGGCGGGACCAGAGAAAAATCACTCAGGGTCAATGCCAGCGCTTC
GTTAATACAGATGTAGGTGTTCCACAGGGTAGCCAGCAGCATCCTGCGATGCAGATCCGGAACATAATGG
TGCAGGGCGCTGACTTCCGCGTTTCCAGACTTTACGAAACACGGAAACCGAAGACCATTCATGTTGTTGC
TCAGGTCGCAGACGTTTTGCAGCAGCAGTCGCTTCACGTTCGCTCGCGTATCGGTGATTCATTCTGCTAA
CCAGTAAGGCAACCCCGCCAGCCTAGCCGGGTCCTCAACGACAGGAGCACGATCATGCGCACCCGTGGGG
CCGCCATGCCGGCGATAATGGCCTGCTTCTCGCCGAAACGTTTGGTGGCGGGACCAGTGACGAAGGCTTG
AGCGAGGGCGTGCAAGATTCCGAATACCGCAAGCGACAGGCCGATCATCGTCGCGCTCCAGCGAAAGCGG
TCCTCGCCGAAAATGACCCAGAGCGCTGCCGGCACCTGTCCTACGAGTTGCATGATAAAGAAGACAGTCA
TAAGTGCGGCGACGATAGTCATGCCCCGCGCCCACCGGAAGGAGCTGACTGGGTTGAAGGCTCTCAAGGG
CATCGGTCGAGATCCCGGTGCCTAATGAGTGAGCTAACTTACATTAATTGCGTTGCGCTCACTGCCCGCT
TTCCAGTCGGGAAACCTGTCGTGCCAGCTGCATTAATGAATCGGCCAACGCGCGGGGAGAGGCGGTTTGC
GTATTGGGCGCCAGGGTGGTTTTTCTTTTCACCAGTGAGACGGGCAACAGCTGATTGCCCTTCACCGCCT
GGCCCTGAGAGAGTTGCAGCAAGCGGTCCACGCTGGTTTGCCCCAGCAGGCGAAAATCCTGTTTGATGGT
GGTTAACGGCGGGATATAACATGAGCTGTCTTCGGTATCGTCGTATCCCACTACCGAGATATCCGCACCA
ACGCGCAGCCCGGACTCGGTAATGGCGCGCATTGCGCCCAGCGCCATCTGATCGTTGGCAACCAGCATCG
CAGTGGGAACGATGCCCTCATTCAGCATTTGCATGGTTTGTTGAAAACCGGACATGGCACTCCAGTCGCC
TTCCCGTTCCGCTATCGGCTGAATTTGATTGCGAGTGAGATATTTATGCCAGCCAGCCAGACGCAGACGC
GCCGAGACAGAACTTAATGGGCCCGCTAACAGCGCGATTTGCTGGTGACCCAATGCGACCAGATGCTCCA
CGCCCAGTCGCGTACCGTCTTCATGGGAGAAAATAATACTGTTGATGGGTGTCTGGTCAGAGACATCAAG
AAATAACGCCGGAACATTAGTGCAGGCAGCTTCCACAGCAATGGCATCCTGGTCATCCAGCGGATAGTTA
ATGATCAGCCCACTGACGCGTTGCGCGAGAAGATTGTGCACCGCCGCTTTACAGGCTTCGACGCCGCTTC
GTTCTACCATCGACACCACCACGCTGGCACCCAGTTGATCGGCGCGAGATTTAATCGCCGCGACAATTTG
CGACGGCGCGTGCAGGGCCAGACTGGAGGTGGCAACGCCAATCAGCAACGACTGTTTGCCCGCCAGTTGT
TGTGCCACGCGGTTGGGAATGTAATTCAGCTCCGCCATCGCCGCTTCCACTTTTTCCCGCGTTTTCGCAG
AAACGTGGCTGGCCTGGTTCACCACGCGGGAAACGGTCTGATAAGAGACACCGGCATACTCTGCGACATC
GTATAACGTTACTGGTTTCACATTCACCACCCTGAATTGACTCTCTTCCGGGCGCTATCATGCCATACCG
CGAAAGGTTTTGCGCCATTCGATGGTGTCCGGGATCTCGACGCTCTCCCTTATGCGACTCCTGCATTAGG
AAGCAGCCCAGTAGTAGGTTGAGGCCGTTGAGCACCGCCGCCGCAAGGAATGGTGCATGCAAGGAGATGG
CGCCCAACAGTCCCCCGGCCACGGGGCCTGCCACCATACCCACGCCGAAACAAGCGCTCATGAGCCCGAA
GTGGCGAGCCCGATCTTCCCCATCGGTGATGTCGGCGATATAGGCGCCAGCAACCGCACCTGTGGCGCCG
GTGATGCCGGCCACGATGCGTCCGGCGTAGAGGATCGAGATCTCGATCCCGCGAAATTAATACGACTCAC
TATAGGGGAATTGTGAGCGGATAACAATTCCCCTCTAGAAATAATTTTGTTTAACTTTAAGAAGGAGATA
TACATATGTCTCTTAAACAATCCATGGAGAATAAAGATATTGCTCTTATTGATATTTTAGATGTCATTTT
AGATAAAGGAGTCGCCATTAAAGGAGACTTAATCATTTCCATAGCTGGCGTCGATTTAGTGTATTTGGAT
TTGCGGGTGCTTATTTCTTCGGTTGAAACGCTTGTGCAAGCAAAAGAAGGAAATCACAAACCAATCACTT
CTGAACAATTTGATAAACAAAAGGAGGAATTAATGGATGCAACCGGTCAGCCAAGCAAATGGACGAATCC
ACTTGGATCCGTTTCTCAAGGCAGTTCAGGTGGTGGCGGGAGCGGAGGTGGAGGCTCGAGCGGTGTGACC
GGCTACCGGCTGTTCGAGGAGATTCTGTGAGGCTGTTTTGGCGGATGAGAGAAGATTGAGATCCGGCTGC
TAACAAAGCCCGAAAGGAAGCTGAGTTGGCTGCTGCCACCGCTGAGCAATAACTAGCATAACCCCTTGGG
GCCTCTAAACGGGTCTTGAGGGGTTTTTTGCTGAAAGGAGGAACTATATCCGGA
Features (pLannotate 1.2.2; 19 found; start..end, strand, type, name):
     13..441     +  rep_origin     f1 ori (sequence partly withheld): f1 bacteriophage origin of replication; arrow indicates direction of (+) strand synthesis
    494..551     +  promoter       AmpR promoter (fragment): bla
    560..1375    -  CDS            KanR: aminoglycoside phosphotransferase; aph(3')-Ia; confers resistance to kanamycin in bacteria or G418 (Geneticin®) in eukaryotes
   1497..2042    +  rep_origin     p15A ori: Plasmids containing the medium-copy-number p15A origin of replication can be propagated in E. coli cells that contain a second plasmid with the ColE1 origin.
   2102..2235    +  rep_origin     RSF ori (fragment): Plasmids containing the RSF 1030 origin of replication can be propagated in E. coli cells that contain additional plasmids with compatible origins.
   2240..2379    -  misc_feature   bom: basis of mobility region from pBR322
   2481..2672    -  CDS            rop: Rop protein, which maintains plasmids at low copy number; rop
   2689..3069    +  CDS            YPB1_ECOLX: Protein predicted: Swiss-Prot protein existence level 4. From Escherichia coli.
   3141..3432    -  CDS            TcR (fragment): tetracycline efflux protein; tet; confers resistance to tetracycline
   3447..3468    -  protein_bind   CAP binding site: CAP binding activates transcription in the presence of cAMP. E. coli catabolite activator protein
   3481..4563    -  CDS            lacI: lac repressor; lacI; The lac repressor binds to the lac operator to inhibit transcription in E. coli. This inhibition can be relieved by adding lactose or isopropyl-β-D-thiogalactopyranoside (IPTG).
   4564..4641    -  promoter       lacI promoter: lacI
   4649..4928    -  CDS            TcR (fragment): tetracycline efflux protein; tet; confers resistance to tetracycline
   4950..4968    +  promoter       T7 promoter: promoter for bacteriophage T7 RNA polymerase
   4969..4993    +  protein_bind   lac operator: The lac repressor binds to the lac operator to inhibit transcription in E. coli. This inhibition can be relieved by adding lactose or isopropyl-β-D-thiogalactopyranoside (IPTG). lac repressor encoded by lacI
   5008..5030    +  RBS            RBS: efficient ribosome binding site from bacteriophage T7 gene 10 (Olins and Rangwala, 1989)
   5038..5322    +  CDS            gvpS: GVPS_BACME - Protein inferred from homology: Swiss-Prot protein existence level 3. Gas vesicles are small, hollow, gas filled protein structures that are found in several microbial planktonic microorganisms. They allow the positioning of the organism at the favorable depth for growth (By similarity). From Bacillus megaterium.
   5448..5497    +  CDS            SET1 (fragment): solubility-enhancement tag derived from T7 phage gene 10B
   5505..5552    +  terminator     T7 terminator: transcription terminator for bacteriophage T7 RNA polymerase
