[The description below was written by a language model from this plasmid's Addgene catalogue record and pLannotate feature annotations shown in this document.]
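Description:
pET26b(modified)-S-Sm is a bacterial expression plasmid of about 5.6 kb, built on a modified pET26b backbone, for producing the gas vesicle protein GvpS from Priestia megaterium (formerly Bacillus megaterium) fused through a linker to the SmallBiT fragment of split NanoLuc luciferase at its C terminus. The fusion was assembled by Gibson cloning. It sits in a standard pET expression cassette: a T7 promoter followed by a lac operator, the strong ribosome binding site from phage T7 gene 10, the gvpS coding sequence, and a T7 terminator. A plasmid-borne lacI gene with its own promoter supplies lac repressor, so transcription depends on T7 RNA polymerase in the host and is induced with IPTG. The automated annotation identifies gvpS but does not label the linker or SmallBiT, which presumably occupy the unannotated stretch downstream of it. The short "SET1" fragment called just before the terminator is a small partial match and may simply be residual backbone sequence.

Selection is by kanamycin through the aph(3')-Ia gene. The "modified" backbone appears to concern replication: the feature table shows a p15A origin, plus a short RSF origin fragment, alongside the bom and rop elements, in place of the usual pBR322-type origin of pET vectors. This fits the low copy number in the record and would allow coexistence with a ColE1-type plasmid. An f1 origin and remnants of a tetracycline resistance gene are also present.

The construct comes from a systematic study of protein-protein interactions in gas vesicle assembly. It is presumably paired with a partner protein fused to the complementary large NanoLuc fragment, so that interaction with GvpS restores luminescence.
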