Addgene plasmid #216994: pET26b(modified)-S-Sm
Purpose: Expression of GvpS-Linker-Small BiT
Depositing lab: George Lu. Depositing organization: Rice University. Publication: Elucidating the assembly of gas vesicles by systematic protein-protein interaction analysis. Iburg M, Anderson AP, Wong VT, Anton ED, He A, Lu GJ. EMBO J. 2024 Oct;43(19):4156-4172. doi: 10.1038/s44318-024-00178-2. Epub 2024 Sep 3. PubMed 39227754.
Backbone
  Vector backbone: pET26b
  Vector type: Bacterial Expression
Growth in bacteria
  Bacterial resistance: Kanamycin, 50 μg/mL
  Growth temperature: 30°C
  Growth strain: DH5alpha
  Copy number: Low Copy
Gene/Insert
  Gene/Insert name: GvpS-Linker-Small BiT
  Species: Synthetic; Priestia megaterium
  Tag / fusion protein: Split Nanoluciferase SmallBiT (C terminal on insert)
  Cloning method: Gibson Cloning
Terms and licenses: Academic/Nonprofit Terms; Industry Terms: Not Available to Industry
Depositor comments: Please visit https://www.biorxiv.org/content/10.1101/2023.07.23.550228v1 for bioRxiv preprint.
How to cite: pET26b(modified)-S-Sm was a gift from George Lu (Addgene plasmid # 216994 ; http://n2t.net/addgene:216994 ; RRID:Addgene_216994)
